Addgene plasmid #34686: wt dynamin 2 pEGFP
Depositing lab: Sandra Schmid. Depositing organization: Scripps California (The Scripps Research Institute).
Backbone
  Vector backbone: pEGFP-N1
  Vector type: Mammalian Expression
Growth in bacteria
  Bacterial resistance: Kanamycin, 50 μg/mL
  Growth temperature: 37°C
  Growth strain: DH5alpha
  Copy number: High Copy
Gene/Insert
  Gene/Insert name: dynamin 2
  Species: R. norvegicus (rat)
  Mutation: D406G, V664A, H692R and Q758R
  Entrez Gene: Dnm2 (a.k.a. DYIIAAB)
  Promoter: CMV
  Tag / fusion protein: EGFP (C terminal on insert)
  Cloning method: Unknown
  Sequencing primers: 5′ CMV-F; 3′ SV40pA-R
Terms and licenses: Academic/Nonprofit Terms; Industry Terms: Not Available to Industry
How to cite: wt dynamin 2 pEGFP was a gift from Sandra Schmid (Addgene plasmid # 34686 ; http://n2t.net/addgene:34686 ; RRID:Addgene_34686)
