[The description below was written by a language model from this plasmid's Addgene catalogue record and pLannotate feature annotations shown in this document.]
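Description:
wt dynamin 2 pEGFP is a mammalian expression plasmid built on the pEGFP-N1 backbone that produces rat (R. norvegicus) dynamin 2 fused at its C terminus to EGFP. The Dnm2 coding sequence sits between remnants of the multiple cloning site, downstream of the human cytomegalovirus immediate early enhancer and promoter. It is followed by the mammalian codon-optimized EGFP open reading frame and the SV40 polyadenylation signal, so transfected cells express a single dynamin 2–EGFP fusion transcript at high constitutive levels. Although the construct is named as wild type, the record lists four amino acid differences (D406G, V664A, H692R and Q758R). It does not say whether these are isoform or strain variants or whether they have any functional consequence.

The plasmid is about 7.4 kb and is propagated in E. coli at high copy from a ColE1/pUC-type origin, with an f1 origin also present for single-stranded DNA production. Selection relies on the Tn5 NeoR/KanR aminoglycoside phosphotransferase gene. This gene is preceded by both a bacterial bla promoter, giving kanamycin resistance in bacteria, and the SV40 enhancer/early promoter, and it is terminated by the HSV TK poly(A) signal, which allows G418 selection of stably transfected mammalian cells. The short large T antigen, ble and bGH poly(A) fragments in the annotation appear to be incidental matches to backbone sequence rather than functional elements.

Dynamin 2 is a GTPase involved in endocytosis, vesicular trafficking and cytokinesis. A construct of this kind is typically used for live or fixed-cell fluorescence imaging of dynamin 2 localization and dynamics, and as the reference counterpart to mutant dynamin constructs. The record itself does not state a specific intended application.
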