Features (pLannotate 1.2.2; 16 found; start..end, strand, type, name):
     68..371     +  enhancer       CMV enhancer: human cytomegalovirus immediate early enhancer
    372..575     +  promoter       CMV promoter: human cytomegalovirus (CMV) immediate early promoter
    598..634     +  misc_feature   MCS (fragment): multiple cloning site
    641..3250    +  CDS            Dnm2: DYN2_RAT - Also known as Dyn2. Experimental evidence at protein level: Swiss-Prot protein existence level 1. Microtubule-associated force-producing protein involved in producing microtubule bundles and able to bind and hydrolyze GTP. Plays a role in the regulation of neuron morphology, axon growth and formation of neuronal growth cones (PubMed:21210813). Plays an important role in vesicular trafficking processes, in particular endocytosis (PubMed:19995918). Involved in cytokinesis (PubMed:21195118). Regulates maturation of apoptotic cell corpse- containing phagosomes by recruiting PIK3C3 to th
   3276..3312    +  misc_feature   MCS (fragment): multiple cloning site
   3326..4045    +  CDS            EGFP: the original enhanced GFP (Yang et al., 1996) mammalian codon-optimized
   4062..4145    +  CDS            large T antigen (fragment): large T antigen from SV40 (simian virus 40)
   4168..4289    +  polyA_signal   SV40 poly(A) signal: SV40 polyadenylation signal
   4323..4751    -  rep_origin     f1 ori (sequence partly withheld): f1 bacteriophage origin of replication; arrow indicates direction of (+) strand synthesis
   4778..4882    +  promoter       AmpR promoter: bla
   4884..5241    +  promoter       SV40 promoter: SV40 enhancer and early promoter
   5276..6070    +  CDS            NeoR/KanR: aminoglycoside phosphotransferase from Tn5; aph(3')-II (or nptII); confers resistance to neomycin, kanamycin, and G418 (Geneticin®)
   6091..6243    +  CDS            ble (fragment): BLE_KLEPN - Experimental evidence at protein level: Swiss-Prot protein existence level 1. Binding protein with a strong affinity to the bleomycin family of antibiotics. Binds to CL990; an antimitotic-antibiotic compound. From Klebsiella pneumoniae.
   6302..6349    +  polyA_signal   HSV TK poly(A) signal: herpes simplex virus thymidine kinase polyadenylation signal (Cole and Stacy, 1985)
   6440..6456    -  polyA_signal   bGH poly(A) signal (fragment): bovine growth hormone polyadenylation signal
   6678..7266    +  rep_origin     ori: high-copy-number ColE1/pMB1/pBR322/pUC origin of replication
>Addgene plasmid #34686 | wt dynamin 2 pEGFP | addgene full sequence | sequence record 142359 | Addgene NGS results
CATGCATTAGTTATTAATAGTAATCAATTACGGGGTCATTAGTTCATAGCCCATATATGGAGTTCCGCGT
TACATAACTTACGGTAAATGGCCCGCCTGGCTGACCGCCCAACGACCCCCGCCCATTGACGTCAATAATG
ACGTATGTTCCCATAGTAACGCCAATAGGGACTTTCCATTGACGTCAATGGGTGGAGTATTTACGGTAAA
CTGCCCACTTGGCAGTACATCAAGTGTATCATATGCCAAGTACGCCCCCTATTGACGTCAATGACGGTAA
ATGGCCCGCCTGGCATTATGCCCAGTACATGACCTTATGGGACTTTCCTACTTGGCAGTACATCTACGTA
TTAGTCATCGCTATTACCATGGTGATGCGGTTTTGGCAGTACATCAATGGGCGTGGATAGCGGTTTGACT
CACGGGGATTTCCAAGTCTCCACCCCATTGACGTCAATGGGAGTTTGTTTTGGCACCAAAATCAACGGGA
CTTTCCAAAATGTCGTAACAACTCCGCCCCATTGACGCAAATGGGCGGTAGGCGTGTACGGTGGGAGGTC
TATATAAGCAGAGCTGGTTTAGTGAACCGTCAGATCCGCTAGCGCTACCGGACTCAGATCTCGAGCTCAA
GCTTGGCACCATGGGCAACCGCGGGATGGAAGAGCTCATCCCGCTGGTTAACAAGCTGCAGGACGCCTTC
AGTTCCATCGGTCAGAGCTGCCACCTGGACCTGCCGCAGATCGCCGTGGTGGGCGGCCAGAGCGCCGGCA
AGAGTTCGGTGCTCGAGAACTTCGTGGGCCGGGACTTCCTTCCACGAGGATCAGGAATTGTCACCCGGAG
GCCTCTCATTCTGCAGCTCATCTTTTCCAAAACAGAATATGCGGAGTTTTTGCACTGCAAGTCCAAAAAG
TTTACAGACTTTGATGAAGTCCGGCAGGAGATCGAAGCAGAGACTGACCGGGTCACAGGCACCAACAAAG
GCATCTCCCCGGTGCCCATCAACCTTCGGGTCTATTCACCACACGTGTTGAACTTGACCCTCATCGACCT
CCCAGGCATCACTAAGGTGCCAGTGGGGGACCAGCCACCAGACATCGAGTACCAGATCAAGGACATGATC
CTGCAGTTTATCAGCCGGGAGAGCAGCCTCATTCTTGCCGTCACACCTGCCAACATGGACTTGGCCAACT
CGGATGCCCTCAAGCTGGCCAAGGAGGTGGACCCCCAAGGCCTGCGGACCATTGGTGTCATCACCAAGCT
AGACCTGATGGATGAAGGCACAGATGCCAGGGATGTCCTGGAGAACAAGCTCCTGCCCTTGAGAAGAGGC
TACATCGGCGTGGTTAACCGCAGCCAGAAAGACATCGAGGGCAGAAAGGACATCCGGGCAGCTCTGGCAG
CTGAGAGGAAATTCTTCCTCTCCCACCCAGCCTACCGGCACATGGCTGACCGCATGGGTACCCCACACTT
GCAGAAAACACTGAACCAGCAACTGACCAACCACATCCGGGAGTCACTGCCAACCCTGCGCAGCAAGCTG
CAGAGCCAACTGCTGTCCCTGGAGAAGGAAGTGGAAGAGTACAAGAATTTCCGGCCTGACGACCCCACAC
GCAAGACCAAAGCCCTGCTGCAGATGGTCCAGCAGTTTGGAGTGGACTTTGAGAAGCGAATCGAAGGCTC
TGGAGATCAAGTCGACACCCTGGAGCTGTCTGGGGGCGCCCGCATCAATCGCATCTTCCACGAGCGCTTT
CCCTTTGAGCTGGTGAAGATGGAGTTTGACGAGAAAGACCTCCGAAGAGAGATCAGCTACGCCATTAAGA
ACATCCACGGAGTCAGGACGGGGCTCTTCACCCCCGGCATGGCCTTTGAAGCCATCGTGAAAAAACAACT
TGTAAAGCTCAAAGAGCCGAGTTTGAAGTGTGTTGACCTGGTGGTGTCGGAGCTAGCCACGGTCATTAAA
AAGTGTGCTGAGAAGCTCAGTTCCTACCCCCGCCTTCGAGAGGAGACCGAACGCATTGTCACCACCTACA
TCAGGGAGCGAGAAGGGAGAACCAAGGACCAGATCCTTCTTCTGATTGACATTGAGCAGTCCTACATCAA
CACAAACCATGAAGACTTCATTGGATTTGCCAATGCCCAGCAGAGGAGCACGCAGCTGAACAAGAAGAGG
GCCATACCTAACCAGGGGGAGATCTTGGTGATCCGCAGGGGCTGGTTGACCATCAACAACATCAGCTTGA
TGAAAGGCGGTTCCAAGGAGTACTGGTTCGTGCTGACTGCTGAGTCGTTGTCTTGGTACAAGGATGAAGA
GGAAAAAGAAAAGAAGTACATGCTGCCACTAGACAACCTCAAAATACGGGATGTGGAGAAGGGCTTCATG
TCCAACAAGCATGTGTTTGCCATCTTCAACACAGAGCAGAGGAACGTCTACAAGGACCTGCGACAGATCG
AACTGGCTTGTGACTCCCAGGAAGATGTGGACAGCTGGAAGGCTTCGTTCCTGCGGGCTGGGGTCTACCC
AGAGAAGGACCAGGCAGAGAACGAGGATGGAGCACAAGAGAACACCTTCTCCATGGACCCGCAGCTGGAG
CGGCAGGTGGAGACCATCCGCAACTTGGTGGACTCCTATGCGGCCATCATCAACAAGTCCATCCGGGACC
TCATGCCAAAGACCATCATGCACCTCATGATCAACAACACAAAGGCCTTCATCCGCCATGAGCTGCTAGC
CTACCTGTACTCATCAGCAGACCAGAGCAGCCTCATGGAGGAGTCAGCTGAGCAGGCTCAGCGGCGGGAC
GATATGCTGCGCATGTACCATGCACTCAAGGAAGCGCTCAACATCATTGGGGACATCAGCACCAGCACCG
TGTCCACGCCTGTGCCCCCACCTGTCGATGATACTTGGCTCCGGAACACCAGCAGCCACAGCCCCACTCC
ACAGCGCAGACCTGTGTCCAGTGTGCACCCGCCGGGCCGCCCACCCGCAGTGCGGGGCCCCACACCGGGG
CCTCCCCTCATTCCTATGCCTGTGGGGGCCACATCCTCCTTCTCGGCACCCCCCATCCCATCCCGGCCTG
GACCACAGAATGTGTTTGCCAACAATGACCCCTTCTCTGCGCCACCTCAGATACCGTCTCGGCCAGCACG
GATTCCCCCTGGGATCCCTCCAGGAGTGCCCAGCAGAAGAGCGCCTGCTGCGCCCAGCCGGCCCACCATT
ATCCGCCCAGCCGAGCCGTCCCTGCTCGACGCTGCAGGGGACAGTGTTCTGGGGGGAATTCTGCAGTCGA
CGGTACCGCGGGCCCGGGATCCACCGGTCGCCACCATGGTGAGCAAGGGCGAGGAGCTGTTCACCGGGGT
GGTGCCCATCCTGGTCGAGCTGGACGGCGACGTAAACGGCCACAAGTTCAGCGTGTCCGGCGAGGGCGAG
GGCGATGCCACCTACGGCAAGCTGACCCTGAAGTTCATCTGCACCACCGGCAAGCTGCCCGTGCCCTGGC
CCACCCTCGTGACCACCCTGACCTACGGCGTGCAGTGCTTCAGCCGCTACCCCGACCACATGAAGCAGCA
CGACTTCTTCAAGTCCGCCATGCCCGAAGGCTACGTCCAGGAGCGCACCATCTTCTTCAAGGACGACGGC
AACTACAAGACCCGCGCCGAGGTGAAGTTCGAGGGCGACACCCTGGTGAACCGCATCGAGCTGAAGGGCA
TCGACTTCAAGGAGGACGGCAACATCCTGGGGCACAAGCTGGAGTACAACTACAACAGCCACAACGTCTA
TATCATGGCCGACAAGCAGAAGAACGGCATCAAGGTGAACTTCAAGATCCGCCACAACATCGAGGACGGC
AGCGTGCAGCTCGCCGACCACTACCAGCAGAACACCCCCATCGGCGACGGCCCCGTGCTGCTGCCCGACA
ACCACTACCTGAGCACCCAGTCCGCCCTGAGCAAAGACCCCAACGAGAAGCGCGATCACATGGTCCTGCT
GGAGTTCGTGACCGCCGCCGGGATCACTCTCGGCATGGACGAGCTGTACAAGTAAAGCGGCCGCGACTCT
AGATCATAATCAGCCATACCACATTTGTAGAGGTTTTACTTGCTTTAAAAAACCTCCCACACCTCCCCCT
GAACCTGAAACATAAAATGAATGCAATTGTTGTTGTTAACTTGTTTATTGCAGCTTATAATGGTTACAAA
TAAAGCAATAGCATCACAAATTTCACAAATAAAGCATTTTTTTCACTGCATTCTAGTTGTGGTTTGTCCA
AACTCATCAATGTATCTTAAGGCGTAAATTGTAAGCGTTAATATTTTGTTAAAATTCGCGTTAAATTTTT
GTTAAATCAGCTCATTTTTTAACCAATAGGCCGAAATCGGCAAAATCCCTTATAAATCAAAAGAATAGAC
CGAGATAGGGT
[37 nt withheld, positions 4422-4458]
AAAGAACGTGGACTCCAACGTCAAAGG
[49 nt withheld, positions 4486-4534]
T
[91 nt withheld, positions 4536-4626]
G
[124 nt withheld, positions 4628-4751]
CAGGTGGCACTTTTCGGGGAAATGTGCGCGGAACCCCTATTTGTTTATTTTTCTAAATACATTCAAATAT
GTATCCGCTCATGAGACAATAACCCTGATAAATGCTTCAATAATATTGAAAAAGGAAGAGTCCTGAGGCG
GAAAGAACCAGCTGTGGAATGTGTGTCAGTTAGGGTGTGGAAAGTCCCCAGGCTCCCCAGCAGGCAGAAG
TATGCAAAGCATGCATCTCAATTAGTCAGCAACCAGGTGTGGAAAGTCCCCAGGCTCCCCAGCAGGCAGA
AGTATGCAAAGCATGCATCTCAATTAGTCAGCAACCATAGTCCCGCCCCTAACTCCGCCCATCCCGCCCC
TAACTCCGCCCAGTTCCGCCCATTCTCCGCCCCATGGCTGACTAATTTTTTTTATTTATGCAGAGGCCGA
GGCCGCCTCGGCCTCTGAGCTATTCCAGAAGTAGTGAGGAGGCTTTTTTGGAGGCCTAGGCTTTTGCAAA
GATCGATCAAGAGACAGGATGAGGATCGTTTCGCATGATTGAACAAGATGGATTGCACGCAGGTTCTCCG
GCCGCTTGGGTGGAGAGGCTATTCGGCTATGACTGGGCACAACAGACAATCGGCTGCTCTGATGCCGCCG
TGTTCCGGCTGTCAGCGCAGGGGCGCCCGGTTCTTTTTGTCAAGACCGACCTGTCCGGTGCCCTGAATGA
ACTGCAAGACGAGGCAGCGCGGCTATCGTGGCTGGCCACGACGGGCGTTCCTTGCGCAGCTGTGCTCGAC
GTTGTCACTGAAGCGGGAAGGGACTGGCTGCTATTGGGCGAAGTGCCGGGGCAGGATCTCCTGTCATCTC
ACCTTGCTCCTGCCGAGAAAGTATCCATCATGGCTGATGCAATGCGGCGGCTGCATACGCTTGATCCGGC
TACCTGCCCATTCGACCACCAAGCGAAACATCGCATCGAGCGAGCACGTACTCGGATGGAAGCCGGTCTT
GTCGATCAGGATGATCTGGACGAAGAGCATCAGGGGCTCGCGCCAGCCGAACTGTTCGCCAGGCTCAAGG
CGAGCATGCCCGACGGCGAGGATCTCGTCGTGACCCATGGCGATGCCTGCTTGCCGAATATCATGGTGGA
AAATGGCCGCTTTTCTGGATTCATCGACTGTGGCCGGCTGGGTGTGGCGGACCGCTATCAGGACATAGCG
TTGGCTACCCGTGATATTGCTGAAGAGCTTGGCGGCGAATGGGCTGACCGCTTCCTCGTGCTTTACGGTA
TCGCCGCTCCCGATTCGCAGCGCATCGCCTTCTATCGCCTTCTTGACGAGTTCTTCTGAGCGGGACTCTG
GGGTTCGAAATGACCGACCAAGCGACGCCCAACCTGCCATCACGAGATTTCGATTCCACCGCCGCCTTCT
ATGAAAGGTTGGGCTTCGGAATCGTTTTCCGGGACGCCGGCTGGATGATCCTCCAGCGCGGGGATCTCAT
GCTGGAGTTCTTCGCCCACCCTAGGGGGAGGCTAACTGAAACACGGAAGGAGACAATACCGGAAGGAACC
CGCGCTATGACGGCAATAAAAAGACAGAATAAAACGCACGGTGTTGGGTCGTTTGTTCATAAACGCGGGG
TTCGGTCCCAGGGCTGGCACTCTGTCGATACCCCACCGAGACCCCATTGGGGCCAATACGCCCGCGTTTC
TTCCTTTTCCCCACCCCACCCCCCAAGTTCGGGTGAAGGCCCAGGGCTCGCAGCCAACGTCGGGGCGGCA
GGCCCTGCCATAGCCTCAGGTTACTCATATATACTTTAGATTGATTTAAAACTTCATTTTTAATTTAAAA
GGATCTAGGTGAAGATCCTTTTTGATAATCTCATGACCAAAATCCCTTAACGTGAGTTTTCGTTCCACTG
AGCGTCAGACCCCGTAGAAAAGATCAAAGGATCTTCTTGAGATCCTTTTTTTCTGCGCGTAATCTGCTGC
TTGCAAACAAAAAAACCACCGCTACCAGCGGTGGTTTGTTTGCCGGATCAAGAGCTACCAACTCTTTTTC
CGAAGGTAACTGGCTTCAGCAGAGCGCAGATACCAAATACTGTTCTTCTAGTGTAGCCGTAGTTAGGCCA
CCACTTCAAGAACTCTGTAGCACCGCCTACATACCTCGCTCTGCTAATCCTGTTACCAGTGGCTGCTGCC
AGTGGCGATAAGTCGTGTCTTACCGGGTTGGACTCAAGACGATAGTTACCGGATAAGGCGCAGCGGTCGG
GCTGAACGGGGGGTTCGTGCACACAGCCCAGCTTGGAGCGAACGACCTACACCGAACTGAGATACCTACA
GCGTGAGCTATGAGAAAGCGCCACGCTTCCCGAAGGGAGAAAGGCGGACAGGTATCCGGTAAGCGGCAGG
GTCGGAACAGGAGAGCGCACGAGGGAGCTTCCAGGGGGAAACGCCTGGTATCTTTATAGTCCTGTCGGGT
TTCGCCACCTCTGACTTGAGCGTCGATTTTTGTGATGCTCGTCAGGGGGGCGGAGCCTATGGAAAAACGC
CAGCAACGCGGCCTTTTTACGGTTCCTGGCCTTTTGCTGGCCTTTTGCTCACATGTTCTTTCCTGCGTTA
TCCCCTGATTCTGTGGATAACCGTATTACCGC
