>Addgene plasmid #34686 | wt dynamin 2 pEGFP | addgene partial sequence | sequence record 42913 | EGFP-N 5'-CGTCGCCGTCCAGCTCGACCAG-3'
ACCATGGTGGCGACCGGTGGATCCCGGGCCCGCGGTACCGTCGACTGCAGAATTCCCCCCAGAACACTGT
CCCCTGCAGCGTCGAGCAGGGACGGCTCGGCTGGGCGGATAATGGTGGGCCGGCTGGGCGCAGCAGGCGC
TCTTCTGCTGGGCACTCCTGGAGGGATCCCAGGGGGAATCCGTGCTGGCCGAGACGGTATCTGAGGTGGC
GCAGAGAAGGGGTCATTGTTGGCAAACACATTCTGTGGTCCAGGCCGGGATGGGATGGGGGGTGCCGAGA
AGGAGGATGTGGCCCCCACAGGCATAGGAATGAGGGGAGGCCCCGGTGTGGGGCCCCGCACTGCGGGTGG
GCGGCCCGGCGGGTGCACACTGGACACA
