>Addgene plasmid #34686 | wt dynamin 2 pEGFP | addgene partial sequence | sequence record 43498 | CMV-F 5'-CGCAAATGGGCGGTAGGCGTG-3'
AGTGAACCGTCAGATCCGCTAGCGCTACCGGACTCAGATCTCGAGCTCAAGCTTGGCACCATGGGCAACC
GCGGGATGGAAGAGCTCATCCCGCTGGTTAACAAGCTGCAGGACGCCTTCAGTTCCATCGGTCAGAGCTG
CCACCTGGACCTGCCGCAGATCGCCGTGGTGGGCGGCCAGAGCGCCGGCAAGAGTTCGGTGCTCGAGAAC
TTCGTGGGCCGGGACTTCCTTCCACGAGGATCAGGAATTGTCACCCGGAGGCCTCTCATTCTGCAGCTCA
TCTTTTCCAAAACAGAATATGCGGAGTTTTTGCACTGCAAGTCCAAAAAGTTTACAGACTTTGATGAAGT
CCGGCAGGAGATCGAAGCAGAGACTGACCGGGTCACAGGCACCAACAAAGGCATCTCCCCGGTGCCCATC
AACCTTCGGGTCTATTCACCACACGTGTTGAACTTGACCCTCATCGACCTCCCAGGCATCACTAAGGTGC
CAGTGGGGGACCAGCCACCAGACATCGAGTACCAGATCAAGGACATGATCCTGCAGTTTATCAGCCGGGA
GAGCAGCCTCATTCTTGCCGTCACACCTGCCAACATGGACTTGGCCAACTCGGATGCCCTCAAGCTGGCC
AAGGAGGTGGACCCCCAAGGCCTGCGGACCATTGGTGTCATCACCAAGCTAGACCTGATGGATGAAGGCA
CAGATGCCAGGGATGTCCTGGAGAACAAGCTCCTGCCCTTGAGAAGAGGCTACATCGGCGTGGTTAACCG
CAGCCAGAAAGACATCGAGGGCAGAAAGGACATCCGGGCAGCTCTGGCA
